Addgene plasmid #231724: pLIB-Strep(II)(N)-PIN1
Purpose: Protein expression in insect cells
Depositing lab: Jesper Svejstrup. Depositing organization: University of Copenhagen. Publication: PAF1C-mediated activation of CDK12/13 kinase activity is critical for CTD phosphorylation and transcript elongation. Lopez Martinez D, Todorovski I, Noe Gonzalez M, Rusimbi C, Blears D, Khallou N, Han Z, Dirac-Svejstrup AB, Svejstrup JQ. Mol Cell. 2025 May 15;85(10):1952-1967.e8. doi: 10.1016/j.molcel.2025.04.012. Epub 2025 May 1. PubMed 40315851.
Backbone
  Vector backbone: pLIB
  Vector type: Insect Expression
Growth in bacteria
  Bacterial resistance: Ampicillin, 100 μg/mL
  Growth temperature: 37°C
  Growth strain: DH5alpha
  Copy number: High Copy
Gene/Insert
  Gene/Insert name: PIN1
  Species: H. sapiens (human)
  Entrez Gene: PIN1 (a.k.a. DOD, UBL5)
  Tag / fusion protein: Strep(II)-3C (N terminal on insert)
  Cloning method: Gibson Cloning
Terms and licenses: Academic/Nonprofit Terms; Industry Terms: Not Available to Industry
Depositor comments: Please visit https://doi.org/10.1101/2024.10.14.618141 for bioRxiv preprint.
How to cite: pLIB-Strep(II)(N)-PIN1 was a gift from Jesper Svejstrup (Addgene plasmid # 231724 ; http://n2t.net/addgene:231724 ; RRID:Addgene_231724)
