[The description below was written by a language model from this plasmid's Addgene catalogue record and pLannotate feature annotations shown in this document.]
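Description:
pLIB-Strep(II)(N)-PIN1 is a baculovirus transfer plasmid for producing human PIN1 in insect cells, built on the pLIB backbone by Gibson cloning. The sequenced record is 5,429 nt. In E. coli it is maintained as a high-copy plasmid through a ColE1/pUC-type origin and selected with ampicillin via the β-lactamase gene and its native promoter. An f1 phage origin is also present. Short annotated fragments of lacZα, an R6K γ origin, bom, SET1 and SV40 large T antigen appear to be backbone remnants or partial matches rather than functional parts.

The expression cassette sits between the Tn7L and Tn7R ends of a mini-Tn7 element, together with a gentamicin acetyltransferase gene preceded by a Pc integron promoter. In systems of this kind, this arrangement allows Tn7 transposition of the whole segment into a baculoviral bacmid, with gentamicin resistance marking the transposed DNA. Within the element, the Autographa californica polyhedrin promoter, a strong very-late baculoviral promoter, drives an open reading frame encoding Strep-tag II, an HRV 3C (PreScission) protease cleavage site and then PIN1, followed by an SV40 polyadenylation signal. The N-terminal Strep-tag II permits affinity capture on Strep-Tactin resin, and the 3C site allows the tag to be removed afterwards. A single loxP site lies upstream of the promoter and could support Cre-mediated fusion with other loxP-bearing plasmids, although the record does not describe such a use.

PIN1 is a peptidyl-prolyl cis/trans isomerase that acts on phosphorylated Ser/Thr-Pro motifs. The stated purpose is protein expression in insect cells, and the construct was deposited in connection with work on CDK12/13 activity, RNA polymerase II CTD phosphorylation and transcript elongation.
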