Features (pLannotate 1.2.2; 20 found; start..end, strand, type, name):
    318..334     -  CDS            lacZα (fragment): LacZα fragment of β-galactosidase; lacZ fragment
    497..662     +  mobile_element Tn7L: mini-Tn7 element (left end of the Tn7 transposon) Tn7
    694..743     -  CDS            SET1 (fragment): solubility-enhancement tag derived from T7 phage gene 10B
    772..906     -  polyA_signal   SV40 poly(A) signal: SV40 polyadenylation signal
    929..1012    -  CDS            large T antigen (fragment): large T antigen from SV40 (simian virus 40)
   1039..1524    -  CDS            PIN1: PIN1_HUMAN - Experimental evidence at protein level: Swiss-Prot protein existence level 1. Peptidyl-prolyl cis/trans isomerase (PPIase) that binds to and isomerizes specific phosphorylated Ser/Thr-Pro (pSer/Thr-Pro) motifs (PubMed:21497122, PubMed:23623683, PubMed:29686383). By inducing conformational changes in a subset of phosphorylated proteins, acts as a molecular switch in multiple cellular processes (PubMed:21497122, PubMed:22033920, PubMed:23623683). Displays a preference for acidic residues located N-terminally to the proline bond to be isomerized. Regulates mitosis presumably by inter
   1525..1548    -  CDS            HRV 3C site: recognition and cleavage site for human rhinovirus 3C and PreScission proteases
   1555..1578    -  CDS            Strep-Tag II: peptide that binds Strep-Tactin®, an engineered form of streptavidin
   1624..1715    -  promoter       polyhedrin promoter: polh from Autographa californica; promoter for the baculovirus polyhedrin gene
   1763..1796    -  protein_bind   loxP: Cre-mediated recombination occurs in the 8-bp core sequence (GCATACAT). Cre recombinase
   1825..1852    +  rep_origin     R6K γ ori (fragment): γ replication origin from E. coli plasmid R6K; requires the R6K initiator protein pi for replication
   1852..2214    +  CDS            YPR2_ECOLX (fragment): Protein predicted: Swiss-Prot protein existence level 4. From Escherichia coli.
   2192..2220    +  promoter       Pc promoter: intI1 (promoter lies within the coding sequence); class 1 integron promoter
   2409..2942    +  CDS            GmR: gentamycin acetyltransferase; aacC1; confers resistance to gentamycin
   3009..3233    +  mobile_element Tn7R: mini-Tn7 element (right end of the Tn7 transposon) Tn7
   3301..3352    +  misc_feature   bom (fragment): basis of mobility region from pBR322
   3538..4126    -  rep_origin     ori: high-copy-number ColE1/pMB1/pBR322/pUC origin of replication
   4297..5157    -  CDS            AmpR: β-lactamase; bla; confers resistance to ampicillin, carbenicillin, and related antibiotics
   5158..5262    -  promoter       AmpR promoter: bla
   5288..313     -  rep_origin     f1 ori (across the origin) (sequence partly withheld): f1 bacteriophage origin of replication; arrow indicates direction of (+) strand synthesis
>Addgene plasmid #231724 | pLIB-Strep(II)(N)-PIN1 | addgene full sequence | sequence record 461163 | Addgene NGS Result
TTGGAACAAGAGTCCACTATTAAGAACGTGGACTCCAACGTCAAAGG
[49 nt withheld, positions 48-96]
T
[91 nt withheld, positions 98-188]
G
[124 nt withheld, positions 190-313]
CCCATTCGCCATTCAGGCTGCAAATAAGCGTTGATATTCAGTCAATTACAAACATTAATAACGAAGAGAT
GACAGAAAAATTTTCATTCTGTGACAGAGAAAAAGTAGCCGAAGATGACGGTTTGTCACATGGAGTTGGC
AGGATGTTTGATTAAAAACATAACAGGAAGAAAAATGCCCCGCTGTGGGCGGACAAAATAGTTGGGAACT
GGGAGGGGTGGAAATGGAGTTTTTAAGGATTATTTAGGGAAGAGTGACAAAATAGATGGGAACTGGGTGT
AGCGTCGTAAGCTAATACGAAAATTAAAAATGACAAAATAGTTTGGAACTAGATTTCACTTATCTGGTTC
GGATCTCCTAGGGGTTATGATAGTTATTGCTCAGCGGTGGCAGCAGCCAACTCAGCTTCCTTTCGGGCTT
TGTTAGCAGCCGGATCTTCTAGGCTCAAGCAGTGATCAGATCCAGACATGATAAGATACATTGATGAGTT
TGGACAAACCACAACTAGAATGCAGTGAAAAAAATGCTTTATTTGTGAAATTTGTGATGCTATTGCTTTA
TTTGTAACCATTATAAGCTGCAATAAACAAGTTAACAACAACAATTGCATTCATTTTATGTTTCAGGTTC
AGGGGGAGGTGTGGGAGGTTTTTTAAAGCAAGTAAAACCTCTACAAATGTGGTATGGCTGATTATGATCC
TCTAGTACTTCTCGACAAGCTTTCACTCAGTGCGGAGGATGATGTGGATGCCGGAATCCGTGAACACGGG
CCCGCTCATCTCCCCCGTCCGCAGCGCAAACGAGGCGTCTTCAAATGGCTTCTGCATCTGACCTCTGCTG
AAGGCACCCAGGTCTCCCCTGGCCTTGGCTGAGCTGCAGTCGCTGAACTGTGAGGCCAGAGACTCAAAGT
CCTCCTCTCCCGACTTGATCTTCTGGATGTAGCCGTTGATCAGCTCCAGGGCCTCCTCCTTGGTCCGGGT
GATCTTCTCCTGCCGCCAGGACGAGGGCCGCCGTGACTGGCTGTGCTTCACCAGCAGGTGCGAGCAGCGG
ACCCTGGCAGGCTCCCCCTGCCCGTTTTTGCCACCACTGCTGCTGTTGCCGCTGGGCCGCTCCCACTGGC
TGGCGTTAGTGATGTGGTTGAAGTAGTACACTCGGCCTGAGCTGCGGCTCATGCGCTTCTCCCAGCCGGG
CGGCAGCTTCTCCTCGTCCGCGGGTCCCTGAAAGAGGACTTCAAGTGCACCCTTTTCGAACTGCGGGTGG
CTCCACATGGATCCGCGCCCGATGGTGGGACGGTATGAATAATCCGGAATATTTATAGGTTTTTTTATTA
CAAAACTGTTACGAAAACAGTAAAATACTTATTTATTTGCGAGATGGTTATCATTTTAATTATCTCCATG
ATCTATTAATATTCCGGAGTAGGTCGCGAATCGATACTAGTAAAACCAGATAACTTCGTATAATGTATGC
TATACGAAGTTATGGTACCGCGGCCGCGTAGAGGATCTGTTGATCAGCAGTTCAACCTGTTGATAGTACA
AACAAAGCTGTAGCCAACCACTAGAACTATAGCTAGAGTCCTGGGCGAACAAACGATGCTCGCCTTCCAG
AAAACCGAGGATGCGAACCACTTCATCCGGGGTCAGCACCACCGGCAAGCGCCGCGACGGCCGAGGTCTA
CCGATCTCCTGAAGCAAGGGCAGATCCGTGCACAGCACCTTGCCGTAGAAGAACAGCAAGGCCGCCAATG
CCTGACGATGCGTGGAGACCGAAACCTTGCGCTCGTTCGCCAGCCAGGACAGAAATGCCTCGACTTCGCT
GCTGCCCAAGGTTGCCGGGTGACGCACACCGTGGAAACGGATGAAGGCACAAACCCAGTTGACATAAGCC
TGTTCGGTTCGTAAACTGTAATGCAAGTAGCGTATGCGCTCACGCAACTGGTCCAGAACCTTGACCGAAC
GCAGCGGTGGTAACGGCGCAGTGGCGGTTTTCATGGCTTGTTATGACTGTTTTTTTGTACAGTCTATGCC
TCGGGCATCCAAGCAGCAAGCGCGTTACGCCGTGGGTCGATGTTTGATGTTATGGAGCAGCAACGATGTT
ACGCAGCAGCAACGATGTTACGCAGCAGGGCAGTCGCCCTAAAACAAAGTTAGGTGGCTCAAGTATGGGC
ATCATTCGCACATGTAGGCTCGGCCCTGACCAAGTCAAATCCATGCGGGCTGCTCTTGATCTTTTCGGTC
GTGAGTTCGGAGACGTAGCCACCTACTCCCAACATCAGCCGGACTCCGATTACCTCGGGAACTTGCTCCG
TAGTAAGACATTCATCGCGCTTGCTGCCTTCGACCAAGAAGCGGTTGTTGGCGCTCTCGCGGCTTACGTT
CTGCCCAAGTTTGAGCAGCCGCGTAGTGAGATCTATATCTATGATCTCGCAGTCTCCGGCGAGCACCGGA
GGCAGGGCATTGCCACCGCGCTCATCAATCTCCTCAAGCATGAGGCCAACGCGCTTGGTGCTTATGTGAT
CTACGTGCAAGCAGATTACGGTGACGATCCCGCAGTGGCTCTCTATACAAAGTTGGGCATACGGGAAGAA
GTGATGCACTTTGATATCGACCCAAGTACCGCCACCTAACAATTCGTTCAAGCCGAGATCGGCTTCCCGG
CCGCGGAGTTGTTCGGTAAATTGTCACAACGCCGCGAATATAGTCTTTACCATGCCCTTGGCCACGCCCC
TCTTTAATACGACGGGCAATTTGCACTTCAGAAAATGAAGAGTTTGCTTTAGCCATAACAAAAGTCCAGT
ATGCTTTTTCACAGCATAACTGGACTGATTTCAGTTTACAACTATTCTGTCTAGTTTAAGACTTTATTGT
CATAGTTTAGATCTATTTTGTTCAGTTTAAGACTTTATTGTCCGCCCACACCCGCTTACGCAGGGCATCC
ATTTATTACTCAACCGTAACCGATTTTGCCAGGTTACGCGGCTGGTCTATGCGGTGTGAAATACCGCACA
GATGCGTAAGGAGAAAATACCGCATCAGGCGCTCTTCCGCTTCCTCGCTCACTGACTCGCTGCGCTCGGT
CGTTCGGCTGCGGCGAGCGGTATCAGCTCACTCAAAGGCGGTAATACGGTTATCCACAGAATCAGGGGAT
AACGCAGGAAAGAACATGTGAGCAAAAGGCCAGCAAAAGGCCAGGAACCGTAAAAAGGCCGCGTTGCTGG
CGTTTTTCCATAGGCTCCGCCCCCCTGACGAGCATCACAAAAATCGACGCTCAAGTCAGAGGTGGCGAAA
CCCGACAGGACTATAAAGATACCAGGCGTTTCCCCCTGGAAGCTCCCTCGTGCGCTCTCCTGTTCCGACC
CTGCCGCTTACCGGATACCTGTCCGCCTTTCTCCCTTCGGGAAGCGTGGCGCTTTCTCATAGCTCACGCT
GTAGGTATCTCAGTTCGGTGTAGGTCGTTCGCTCCAAGCTGGGCTGTGTGCACGAACCCCCCGTTCAGCC
CGACCGCTGCGCCTTATCCGGTAACTATCGTCTTGAGTCCAACCCGGTAAGACACGACTTATCGCCACTG
GCAGCAGCCACTGGTAACAGGATTAGCAGAGCGAGGTATGTAGGCGGTGCTACAGAGTTCTTGAAGTGGT
GGCCTAACTACGGCTACACTAGAAGAATAGTATTTGGTATCTGCGCTCTGCTGAAGCCAGTTACCTTCGG
AAAAAGAGTTGGTAGCTCTTGATCCGGCAAACAAACCACCGCTGGTAGCGGTGGTTTTTTTGTTTGCAAG
CAGCAGATTACGCGCAGAAAAAAAGGATCTCAAGAAGATCCTTTGATCTTTTCTACGGGGTCTGACGCTC
AGTGGAACGAAAACTCACGTTAAGGGATTTTGGTCATGAGATTATCAAAAAGGATCTTCACCTAGATCCT
TTTAAATTAAAAATGAAGTTTTAAATCAATCTAAAGTATATATGAGTAAACTTGGTCTGACAGTTACCAA
TGCTTAATCAGTGAGGCACCTATCTCAGCGATCTGTCTATTTCGTTCATCCATAGTTGCCTGACTCCCCG
TCGTGTAGATAACTACGATACGGGAGGGCTTACCATCTGGCCCCAGTGCTGCAATGATACCGCGAGACCC
ACGCTCACCGGCTCCAGATTTATCAGCAATAAACCAGCCAGCCGGAAGGGCCGAGCGCAGAAGTGGTCCT
GCAACTTTATCCGCCTCCATCCAGTCTATTAATTGTTGCCGGGAAGCTAGAGTAAGTAGTTCGCCAGTTA
ATAGTTTGCGCAACGTTGTTGCCATTGCTACAGGCATCGTGGTGTCACGCTCGTCGTTTGGTATGGCTTC
ATTCAGCTCCGGTTCCCAACGATCAAGGCGAGTTACATGATCCCCCATGTTGTGCAAAAAAGCGGTTAGC
TCCTTCGGTCCTCCGATCGTTGTCAGAAGTAAGTTGGCCGCAGTGTTATCACTCATGGTTATGGCAGCAC
TGCATAATTCTCTTACTGTCATGCCATCCGTAAGATGCTTTTCTGTGACTGGTGAGTACTCAACCAAGTC
ATTCTGAGAATAGTGTATGCGGCGACCGAGTTGCTCTTGCCCGGCGTCAATACGGGATAATACCGCGCCA
CATAGCAGAACTTTAAAAGTGCTCATCATTGGAAAACGTTCTTCGGGGCGAAAACTCTCAAGGATCTTAC
CGCTGTTGAGATCCAGTTCGATGTAACCCACTCGTGCACCCAACTGATCTTCAGCATCTTTTACTTTCAC
CAGCGTTTCTGGGTGAGCAAAAACAGGAAGGCAAAATGCCGCAAAAAAGGGAATAAGGGCGACACGGAAA
TGTTGAATACTCATACTCTTCCTTTTTCAATATTATTGAAGCATTTATCAGGGTTATTGTCTCATGAGCG
GATACATATTTGAATGTATTTAGAAAAATAAACAAATAGGGGTTCCGCGCACATTTCCCCGAAAAGTGCC
ACCTAAATTGTAAGCGTTAATATTTTGTTAAAATTCGCGTTAAATTTTTGTTAAATCAGCTCATTTTTTA
ACCAATAGGCCGAAATCGGCAAAATCCCTTATAAATCAAAAGAATAGACCGAGATAGGGTTGAGTGTTGT
TCCAGT
